>Addgene plasmid #65160 | pYTK053 | depositor full sequence | sequence record 110213 | Full Sequence
TCGGTCTCAATCCTAACTCGAGGCGAATTTCTTATGATTTATGATTTTTATTATTAAATAAGTTATAAAA
AAAATAAGTGTATACAAATTTTAAAGTGACTCTTAGGTTTTAAAACGAAAATTCTTATTCTTGAGTAACT
CTTTCCTGTAGGTCAGGTTGCTTTCTCAGGTATAGCATGAGGTCGCTCTTATTGACCACACCTCTACCGG
CATGCCGAGCAAATGCCTGCAAATCGCTCCCCATTTCGCTGTGAGACCAGACCAATAAAAAACGCCCGGC
GGCAACCGAGCGTTCTGAACAAATCCAGATGGAGTTCTGAGGTCATTACTGGATCTATCAACAGGAGTCC
AAGCGAGCTCGATATCAAATTACGCCCCGCCCTGCCACTCATCGCAGTACTGTTGTAATTCATTAAGCAT
TCTGCCGACATGGAAGCCATCACAAACGGCATGATGAACCTGAATCGCCAGCGGCATCAGCACCTTGTCG
CCTTGCGTATAATATTTGCCCATGGTGAAAACGGGGGCGAAGAAGTTGTCCATATTGGCCACGTTTAAAT
CAAAACTGGTGAAACTCACCCAGGGATTGGCTGAAACGAAAAACATATTCTCAATAAACCCTTTAGGGAA
ATAGGCCAGGTTTTCACCGTAACACGCCACATCTTGCGAATATATGTGTAGAAACTGCCGGAAATCGTCG
TGGTATTCACTCCAGAGCGATGAAAACGTTTCAGTTTGCTCATGGAAAACGGTGTAACAAGGGTGAACAC
TATCCCATATCACCAGCTCACCGTCTTTCATTGCCATACGAAATTCCGGATGAGCATTCATCAGGCGGGC
AAGAATGTGAATAAAGGCCGGATAAAACTTGTGCTTATTTTTCTTTACGGTCTTTAAAAAGGCCGTAATA
TCCAGCTGAACGGTCTGGTTATAGGTACATTGAGCAACTGACTGAAATGCCTCAAAATGTTCTTTACGAT
GCCATTGGGATATATCAACGGTGGTATATCCAGTGATTTTTTTCTCCATTTTAGCTTCCTTAGCTCCTGA
AAATCTCGATAACTCAAAAAATACGCCCGGTAGTGATCTTATTTCATTATGGTGAAAGTTGGAACCTCTT
ACGTGCCCGATCAATCATGACCAAAATCCCTTAACGTGAGTTTTCGTTCCACTGAGCGTCAGACCCCGTA
GAAAAGATCAAAGGATCTTCTTGAGATCCTTTTTTTCTGCGCGTAATCTGCTGCTTGCAAACAAAAAAAC
CACCGCTACCAGCGGTGGTTTGTTTGCCGGATCAAGAGCTACCAACTCTTTTTCCGAAGGTAACTGGCTT
CAGCAGAGCGCAGATACCAAATACTGTTCTTCTAGTGTAGCCGTAGTTAGGCCACCACTTCAAGAACTCT
GTAGCACCGCCTACATACCTCGCTCTGCTAATCCTGTTACCAGTGGCTGCTGCCAGTGGCGATAAGTCGT
GTCTTACCGGGTTGGACTCAAGACGATAGTTACCGGATAAGGCGCAGCGGTCGGGCTGAACGGGGGGTTC
GTGCACACAGCCCAGCTTGGAGCGAACGACCTACACCGAACTGAGATACCTACAGCGTGAGCTATGAGAA
AGCGCCACGCTTCCCGAAGGGAGAAAGGCGGACAGGTATCCGGTAAGCGGCAGGGTCGGAACAGGAGAGC
GCACGAGGGAGCTTCCAGGGGGAAACGCCTGGTATCTTTATAGTCCTGTCGGGTTTCGCCACCTCTGACT
TGAGCGTCGATTTTTGTGATGCTCGTCAGGGGGGCGGAGCCTATGGAAAAACGCCAGCAACGCGGCCTTT
TTACGGTTCCTGGCCTTTTGCTGGCCTTTTGCTCACATGTTCTTTCCTGCGTTATCCCCTGATTCTGTGG
ATAACCGTAG
Features (pLannotate 1.2.2; 5 found; start..end, strand, type, name):
     23..210     +  terminator     ADH1 terminator: S. cerevisiae ADH1; transcription terminator for the S. cerevisiae alcohol dehydrogenase 1 (ADH1) gene
    265..299     -  terminator     lambda t0 terminator: minimal transcription terminator from phage lambda (Scholtissek and Grosse, 1987)
    373..1029    -  CDS            cat: CAT_ECOLX - Experimental evidence at protein level: Swiss-Prot protein existence level 1. This enzyme is an effector of chloramphenicol resistance in bacteria. From Escherichia coli. This protein is used as a marker in many commonly used cloning vectors, such as pACYC184.
   1030..1127    -  promoter       cat promoter: promoter of the E. coli cat gene encoding chloramphenicol acetyltransferase
   1211..1799    +  rep_origin     ori: high-copy-number ColE1/pMB1/pBR322/pUC origin of replication
