[The description below was written by a language model from this plasmid's Addgene catalogue record and pLannotate feature annotations shown in this document.]
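Description:
pYTK053 is a small (about 1.9 kb) part-storage plasmid from a modular yeast toolkit (YTK) for hierarchical, multipart Golden Gate-style assembly. It is built on the toolkit's part entry vector, pYTK001, and is catalogued as a bacterial vector because it is maintained only in E. coli. It carries no yeast origin or yeast selection marker of its own. Propagation relies on a high-copy ColE1/pUC-type origin of replication, and selection relies on chloramphenicol resistance. That resistance comes from the cat gene (chloramphenicol acetyltransferase), which is driven by its native promoter and followed by a minimal phage lambda t0 terminator that insulates the marker cassette.

The payload is the transcription terminator of the Saccharomyces cerevisiae ADH1 (alcohol dehydrogenase 1) gene, annotated as a roughly 190 bp element and stored as a "Type 4" part, the class the toolkit reserves for terminators. The fragment was inserted into the entry vector through BsmBI sites that were destroyed during cloning, as expected for a Type IIS enzyme that cuts outside its recognition sequence. In such systems a part is normally released by a second Type IIS enzyme with overhangs specific to its position, but the record does not annotate those flanking sites or overhangs. The plasmid expresses nothing in yeast by itself. It serves as a standardized source of tADH1, to be combined with promoter, coding sequence and other toolkit parts into yeast transcriptional units, where the terminator directs transcript 3′-end formation downstream of the chosen coding sequence.
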