Addgene plasmid #65160: pYTK053
Purpose: Encodes tADH1 as a Type 4 part to be used in the Dueber YTK system
Depositing lab: John Dueber. Depositing organization: University of California, Berkeley. Publication: A Highly Characterized Yeast Toolkit for Modular, Multipart Assembly. Lee ME, DeLoache WC, Cervantes B, Dueber JE. ACS Synth Biol. 2015 Apr 14. 10.1021/sb500366v PubMed 25871405.
Backbone
  Vector backbone: pYTK001
  Vector type: Bacterial Expression
Growth in bacteria
  Bacterial resistance: Chloramphenicol, 25 μg/mL
  Growth temperature: 37°C
  Growth strain: DH10B
  Copy number: High Copy
Gene/Insert
  Gene/Insert name: tADH1
  Species: S. cerevisiae (budding yeast)
  Cloning method: Restriction Enzyme; 5′ cloning site BsmBI (destroyed during cloning); 3′ cloning site BsmBI (destroyed during cloning)
Terms and licenses: Academic/Nonprofit Terms; Industry Terms: Not Available to Industry
Depositor comments: Type 4 parts are terminators in the Dueber YTK For more information, please visit the supplemental information in PMID:25871405.
How to cite: pYTK053 was a gift from John Dueber (Addgene plasmid # 65160 ; http://n2t.net/addgene:65160 ; RRID:Addgene_65160)
