>Addgene plasmid #65160 | pYTK053 | addgene partial sequence | sequence record 112706 | CAT-F 5'-GTTTGTGATGGCTTCCATGTC-3'
GAGTGGCAGGGCGGGGCGTAATTTGATATCGAGCTCGCTTGGACTCCTGTTGATAGATCCAGTAATGACC
TCAGAACTCCATCTGGATTTGTTCAGAACGCTCGGTTGCCGCCGGGCGTTTTTTATTGGTCTGGTCTCAC
AGCGAAATGGGGAGCGATTTGCAGGCATTTGCTCGGCATGCCGGTAGAGGTGTGGTCAATAAGAGCGACC
TCATGCTATACCTGAGAAAGCAACCTGACCTACAGGAAAGAGTTACTCAAGAATAAGAATTTTCGTTTTA
AAACCTAAGAGTCACTTTAAAATTTGTATACACTTATTTTTTTTATAACTTATTTAATAATAAAAATCAT
AAATCATAAGAAATTCGCCTCGAGTTAGGATTGAGACCGACTACGGTTATCCACAGAATCAGGGGATAAC
GCAGGAAAGAACATGTGAGCAAAAGGCCAGCAAAAGGCCAGGAACCGTAAAAAGGCCGCGTTGCTGGCGT
TTTTCCATAGGCTCCGCCCCCCTGACGAGCATCACAAAAATCGACGCTCAAGTCAGAGGTGGCGAAACCC
GACAGGACTATAAAGATACCAGGCGTTTCCCCCTGGAAGCTCCCTCGTGCGCTCTCCTGTTCCGACCCTG
CCGCTTACCGGATACCTGTCCGCCTTTCTCCCTTCGGGAAGCGTGGCGCTTTCTCATAGCTCACGCTGTA
GGTATCTCAGTTCGGTGTAGGTCGTTCGCTCCAAGCTGGGCTGTGTGCACGAACCCCCCGTTCAGCCCGA
CCGCTGCGCCTTATCCGGTAACTATCGTCTTGAGTCCAACCCGGTAAGACACGACTTATCGCCACTGGCA
G
