>Addgene plasmid #65160 | pYTK053 | addgene partial sequence | sequence record 220936 | pRS414-R 5'-CACCTCTGACTTGAGCGTCG-3'
TATGGAAAAACGCCAGCAACGCGGCCTTTTTACGGTTCCTGGCCTTTTGCTGGCCTTTTGCTCACATGTT
CTTTCCTGCGTTATCCCCTGATTCTGTGGATAACCGTAGTCGGTCTCAATCCTAACTCGAGGCGAATTTC
TTATGATTTATGATTTTTATTATTAAATAAGTTATAAAAAAAATAAGTGTATACAAATTTTAAAGTGACT
CTTAGGTTTTAAAACGAAAATTCTTATTCTTGAGTAACTCTTTCCTGTAGGTCAGGTTGCTTTCTCAGGT
ATAGCATGAGGTCGCTCTTATTGACCACACCTCTACCGGCATGCCGAGCAAATGCCTGCAAATCGCTCCC
CATTTCGCTGTGAGACCAGACCAATAAAAAACGCCCGGCGGCAACCGAGCGTTCTGAACAAATCCAGATG
GAGTTCTGAGGTCATTACTGGATCTATCAACAGGAGTCCAAGCGAGCTCGATATCAAATTACGCCCCGCC
CTGCCACTCATCGCAGTACTGTTGTAATTCATTAAGCATTCTGCCGACATGGAAGCCATCACAAACGGCA
TGATGAACCTGAATCGCCAGCGGCATCAGCACCTTGTCGCCTTGCGTATAATATTTGCCCATGGTGAAAA
CGGGGGCGAAGAAGTTGTCCATATTGGCCACGTTTAAATCAAAACTGGTGAAACTCACCCAGGGATTGGC
TGAAACGAAAAACATATTCTCAATAAACCCTTTAGGGAAATAGGCCAGGTTTTCACCGTAACACGCCACA
TCTTGCGAATATATGTGTAGAAACTGCCGGAAATCGTCGTGG
